>Addgene plasmid #34865 | pCFJ448 - pDESTR4-R3(ttTi4348, I, unc-18) | depositor full sequence | sequence record 42166 | pCFJ448 - pDESTR4-R3(ttTi4348, I, unc-18) sequence 13631 bps
ATGGAGAAAAAAATCACTGGATATACCACCGTTGATATATCCCAATGGCATCGTAAAGAACATTTTGAGG
CATTTCAGTCAGTTGCTCAATGTACCTATAACCAGACCGTTCAGCTGGATATTACGGCCTTTTTAAAGAC
CGTAAAGAAAAATAAGCACAAGTTTTATCCGGCCTTTATTCACATTCTTGCCCGCCTGATGAATGCTCAT
CCGGAATTCCGTATGGCAATGAAAGACGGTGAGCTGGTGATATGGGATAGTGTTCACCCTTGTTACACCG
TTTTCCATGAGCAAACTGAAACGTTTTCATCGCTCTGGAGTGAATACCACGACGATTTCCGGCAGTTTCT
ACACATATATTCGCAAGATGTGGCGTGTTACGGTGAAAACCTGGCCTATTTCCCTAAAGGGTTTATTGAG
AATATGTTTTTCGTCTCAGCCAATCCCTGGGTGAGTTTCACCAGTTTTGATTTAAACGTGGCCAATATGG
ACAACTTCTTCGCCCCCGTTTTCACCATGGGCAAATATTATACGCAAGGCGACAAGGTGCTGATGCCGCT
GGCGATTCAGGTTCATCATGCCGTTTGTGATGGCTTCCATGTCGGCAGAATGCTTAATGAATTACAACAG
TACTGCGATGAGTGGCAGGGCGGGGCGTAATCTAGAGGATCCGGCTTACTAAAAGCCAGATAACAGTATG
CGTATTTGCGCGCTGATTTTTGCGGTATAAGAATATATACTGATATGTATACCCGAAGTATGTCAAAAAG
AGGTATGCTATGAAGCAGCGTATTACAGTGACAGTTGACAGCGACAGCTATCAGTTGCTCAAGGCATATA
TGATGTCAATATCTCCGGTTCGGTAAGCACAACCATGCAGAATGAAGCCCGTCGTCTGCGTGCCGAACGC
TGGAAAGCGGAAAATCAGGAAGGGATGGCTGAGGTCGCCCGGTTTATTGAAATGAACGGCTCTTTTGCCG
ACGAGAACAGGGGCTGGTGAAATGCAGTTTAAGGTTTACACCTATAAAAGAGAGAGCCGTTATCGTCTGT
TTGTGGATGTACAGAGTGATATTATTGACACGCCCGGGCGACGGATGGTGATCCCCCTGGCCAGTGCACG
TCTGCTGTCAGATAAAGTCCCCCGTGAACTTTACCCGGTGGTGCATATCGGGGATGAAAGCTGGCGCATG
ATGACCACCGATATGGCCAGTGTGCCGGTCTCCGTTATCGGGGAAGAAGTGGCTGATCTCAGCCACCGCG
AAAATGACATCAAAAACGCCATTAACCTGATGTTCTGGGGAATATAAATGTCAGGCTCCCTTATACACAG
CCAGTCTGCAGGTCGACCATAGTGACTGGATATGTTGTGTTTTACAGTATTATGTAGTCTGTTTTTTATG
CAAAATCTAATTTAATATATTGATATTTATATCATTTTACGTTTCTCGTTCAACTTTTCTATACAAAGTT
GATAGCTTGGCGTAATCATGGTCATAGCTGTTCCTGCCTAGGTGAGCTCTGGTACCCTCTAGTCAAGGGG
GGCGACCCTAAGCTTTAATTGCCAACTGTGTCATCAAGAAAAACGTATTGTCAGAGCTTTTTTTTTTAAT
TGTGAAATTTTTGAATTTCTTTTTTGATTGTTAGAAATAGTTTTAAAAGTCTTGTATTGTGGTGCTACAT
TATAGATGCACAAACAGTAAATATTGATCTAAATTTCTCAAAAAGTCAAAAAAATATGGTTTTTTATTTG
GCGTAAAAAATAAACTTCGACGGATAATTCTTAAAAATCAATATTTTCTGTAGTATTTTATTAAGGTGGT
CATGTAAGACAAAGAGTAAGCCTTTGAAAACTTTTAATTTTTATTTTTATCGCCATGAAGGAAATTGATG
TGACATTTTGGAATATAGTCATTATTGTGTTTTAATTCGTAAAATAATTATACAAATAGTTATTCCGTCG
AGTTGATCTTTATTATGCGAGTGCAAATTCTATTCAAAAAATGGTTGGAACAAATGGCGAGAAACGAAAG
GAAAATGTACCAGGAAAATCGAGGAATGTTTTTGAAATGCACAACTCTTTTGACTAGACAAAAACACAAC
GTCAAATCACAATCCTTGGTTTTTGGAATTATTGCAACGAGGAATCCTCATTTTCAGATTAAAAGCAAGA
TAAAAAACAATAAAAGTCGTAGCAACACAGAAACACTAGCCTATGACTAAATTTTTTTCAAACCGGGGGA
TACAATCATTAGATAAAAATAAATACTATATCTAGCCGAGCACATTATTCAAATAGTCTTAAAGCATAAA
AATCAAATTATTTAAATGGTCAGTGAAGGGTAATACATGTAACTGGACGAAGAAACTTATTAAAAACTAT
ACATATACAGTTACATTATTTTTGGCCATGGGAAGAGAAATTAACTGAAATTGTTTCGGGTTTGATAGAC
TGTTTTTCAGAAGTTTTGTGAGGTAATATCAATAAATAATGAAGGTTAATTGAGCGCACTAGCTATTGTT
GAAGGCTTAGAAAAATGACTTAGAGGCAACAAGCTAAATGATGACAAAGAATAAATTACTGGTGGGAGAA
TAAGAAAATTCCCAAACGTGTGTGGGGCACGAAAACAATCTATGAGAAAAATTTACTGTAATGAAATAAT
GGTCAGTGTTTGGAAAATGGGAGGGAAATCTCAAATAGGGCCGTATCTTGTTGTTTCGTCAATTGTCGAT
TCTTTTCGGTACCCCGCACTCTGTCATATGTCACGCGGTTTGTTCAGGTCACGCAAGTTGGTCAGGAACT
TATCCGGAGTGATGATTCTGTCGGACCCAATGACGACTTCCCACGGTTTTCGGGCAGCGGTCACTTCATA
ACAAGCTCGCATTTCGGAGAAGGTGACACCTCCAATAATGTAGATAATCAGTCGTGGTCCACTGCGATAG
TTGGATTGTTGTCCTCGTTCCTTGTGCCACTGACCATATCTAGCAGATGCAGGGGCTCTGAAAATGAAAC
AGGGTTGAAATGAGCAATCATCAGTTTTTGCTAGATCAGAGAGAAGTTTTGGGATGACTAATCAATCCAA
TTGTTAAAATTAGATACCTGTATCCTTGGTTAACTTGTCGTCCAGCAAGGAATGGGAAATGTTTTGTGTC
CAAACGCTCGTCAATAGCATCTTCAATAATATCCTTGATAACTGGAACCCAGCGGGAAGATTGGTAAACT
TGCTCGTGTGGTCTTTCCTTTTTGGTTGGGGTCCACGTCTTCTTGCGGCCGGTCTGTAAATTGACACGTC
TATTTACATATGAAAATACAAATCCGATTTATGCGTACTGTTTATGTTCAAAAAAAAAAACTTACATCGG
TAACAATATTCAATCCCAAGTAAGCAGCGTTGGTGATTGTTTCCTTATCAGCCATGGAGATATTAGCGTG
TTGTAAAAGTTTATTCAAGTTTTCATCAGTAATTCCATTCTTGGAAAGAATGTACAACAGAATCAATCTG
AGGCGGTCTTCACACCGCACGGCTGGGTCAATCAAAAGTGGCACCATCAACTTCATTGCATCTCTGACTC
GTTCTCCTTCTGCGTCGATTCCGGTACTCAAATCTTGTTCAACCTTACACAACTTGTCAACTCCTTGTTG
ATACTGTTTCATGCATTCCTCAGCAAGACTGATGTGAGTGCTAAACTTGTTCAACTCTTTCTTGTGCTGT
GGCATTCTTTTGATGAGCATCGATAGATCCTTGATCGATTTGGAGTCCATCGTTCCCTTGTTGCCCTTGC
TCTCACTGAACTTTTTCAAGTTCTTTGTGACTTCTTGTGAAACAACGGCAATATGTTTGTGCCTCATTTC
AACCCATAAATCATCATTCTCATCGAGCAGAACCTGCAAGAACAAATTATCATCCGTTATTTGCGTACAC
TATAATTGCATGTTTCCTGGACAACAACATACCTCTTTCTCCAAGTTTTCATCGCTTCCTCCCGTTTCGT
ACTTGTAAACGTCATTCTCAATGCCCAAAAGGTCGTAGCACATTGCTTGAAGAGTAAGTTCATGGAGAAG
TGGAGTGATGGCATCGTAACCTCTGTCGATGATGATCAACTGACTGCGTGCCTTGTCGGCTCCCTCACCC
ATAGATGGATCGTCAGCCTTGTAAGCGTCGAGTTTTTGCTCAACAAGGTGGCCGAGCTCAACATTTCTCT
CAAAGTCAGCACGGTACCTGAAAACTTGATTAGTTTTAGAAAAACTCATATGAAATATTTTATGTTTTTT
CTTTCGTTACTTACCTCAATGATGGATATTCTCCAAGTGTTGCGCACACCGTTGCGATTTGTTCAGCAAT
TCTCTCAAGGTTCGATGTCAGACCACCTTGTTTTTGGGCGTTGTAGTATAAGAAAAATGTATCAGGAGAG
TCCAAATTGAAAACCTAAAAAAGCAAACTATATTTTTGATTTATTTGGAACAAATCTCACCTGGCTTTCG
TATGGAGTGAAAGCTATGTTAATCTCCTTCAGAGTTTTGATGAAACGAGCAGCTGCACTTTTGGATAATG
TTGAGAAGAGCTGATCCGAACACGCTTCGGTGAAAAAGACATGAGCGCATTTGTACAAATTTCTGGCGCA
ATAATCTTGAATCAGCTTGTCTATCTGCAAAACATCTTGGTTTAGACAAGCGACTTTTGGAGATTAAAAC
TAACCGATTCAGCAGTTGGAGCAATCAGATAAATGGCTTCAAGTGTTGGAAGGGGCTCTCTCCTTTTGTT
TAGATCTTCCACAATTGTAATTCCTTCTAGAAAATAGAGTGATTAGAGAAGGAATTAAAAATATCAAGTG
TAATTACCTTCCATAATATTGTGCATTTTGCAGCAGGATGACAACATCCGCATGGCTAGGGTGTCAACGA
TGAGAACATTCCACGCGCTACGCCCGTCTCCCTTCTTCAGTGGACGGATTACATCGTTGAGCAGTTCTTT
AAAAGAAAAGTTTTAGTAATAATTTTCAAAGTGTAATTTGTTGTTTTCCGTCTAACTTACTGTGCCCAAC
GATTTGTTTGAGTGACATCACTCAAAAATCCTCGTCGATGCACTCACAATTAACCTGCAACCGAAACAAA
TTGAATTAATCAGAAGACGCAAAAAAGGGGAGCGAAGAACATGAGACGGAAAGAAATAAAAGCATGAATA
GAATATGGGGAGTGTTGCGAGGTTTGGGGCCACCCACTATAAGACCAACTTGTTTCTCAGGTCAGAGCGT
ACAACTTCATGGAGGTCTTGAGCACACTTCATGATTTTTTCTTCTTACTTCGCATGTGCATGAAGACTAC
AAACGGCAGCAATTCCAAAGATGGATGCACAGAAGAGATAGGAAGAAATATGTATGTGTGTGTGTGTCGC
GAGAGAAGAGCAATTTCGGACTTGTCACTGACGAGTAAAGCAAAAATCAATAACGTGTAAGCAAACGAGG
GAGAGAGTGTCTGAATCTGGTGCTCAGCATGACACAGAGAGAGGAAAAGAGAGAAGAATTGGCAACACGA
AGAGGAAGAGCATGCCAAATAAGAATGTTTAACATTTTGCATTGATTTTTTCTATTTTTAAGAAAGTTAT
TATAAATAAAACGAATATTTAGAAAACTTATTAGTTTTCTTTGAGTAAATTTAATTAGTTTTTTTTCTTC
AAAGACCACATAACCAATTTTTCTGAAAAAGTTATGTTTAGATTTTCCAATGATAAAATACCTTGTTGAC
AAAATTTAAAAATAACAATTGATATCATCAACAAGGAACAGTCGATACATAGACACATTAGGGATTAGGA
CCGTAGACACCACGGGGACTGTACTGCGTACTATGCGCTGGAAATGACGCGCAATGGAGTGCAATAGAGA
CCAGCATATAACTATTTCAATGAAAATGGGAGATTACTTATTTAATAATCGGTATTTAGGTTTTATAATC
TCACATTTTAAAAAATAAACTAATTTTTCCATCAAATTTTCCATATTAATAATACGTGATACACGTGTTC
CTCTTCAAGTTTAAGTGGTTTTCCAAGAATAAAAATGCAAAAGGATTTCGAACATTTCCATTTCTGATAA
ATTAAAAAGGTGTTATGATTCACAACAAGGTTTAATAAATAACAAAATACGTGCGTACTTTGAAAACAGT
TATATATATCTAATTTTTAAAATTAAAGTTCATGTATTTTGTCGTTTAATTTTTGACACTATATGAGCGG
GTTTAAACAGTTTTCCTACTGAAGGTACTCCGTTTTTAATTTATATAACAAGAAGAGCTACAAAACACTT
TGTGGTTTGTTTCAAGCAGAGAAAATGTGATCACACATATGTACTCAAAGAAAAAATCACAATTTTAGTC
TCTCTTGATGACTCAGTTGACTAAAGGCAAAAAAGTCAGCCTCGTTTGCACAACAACGATTGTGAAATAT
ATTCCGTTGCCTTTCTTTTTTGCCAGTTGCGGAACATTTTCATATGTGTTTGCGCCGCCGAAAATCGTCC
ATCATTCGAAATATGGAAAGCGAAACGATGTGTCTTTGTATCTTCAAAACGGCATTTCTCAATTGAAGCT
CAATGGCTCATTGACATTCGAAGTGAAGACACAGTGTAGGGTCACGGCGCTAAAATGCGTGTTTTCCCAT
TGTTTTAATGGGGAAAAAGGACAATAAGAGTAGAAAACGGCAATTCGTCAAAATGATTGATTATATTCAT
CAATTAGTTTGCAGGAAACAACATGCAGAAATGTGGAAAAGATTTCAGTGAAAGTTTCAATTAGTTTGGA
AAATCACTAACTGTTGAATATGAATAAACAAATGGAGAAAAAACAGGGATGTTAAAATTTTTATCAAAAG
TCACTCCTCAAAAAGGTATTCCGTTGCGGGGAATCGAACCCCGGCCTTATGGGTGAGAGCCATAAATCCT
AACCACTAGACCACAACGGAGATGGGTGAGCAATGGTCGCTGCTTAATGATAAGAGTACAGAAAACTTTG
TGACTGTGAACAATGTGTAGAAAATTTTATCAGTCAGAAAGCAGCACGCGAAGAAATTGAGAAAAATGAT
GGTTGCCTTTCCGGCAATCTCTTTGGCAACAGTTCCAGAATTTCAGCTCTTATTTTATATCTTTTAATCA
GTTTTCAGACTATGATCAAAACTTTGTTGGATGTTAAAAATATTGGATGACTCGTTTCTGATATTAAAAA
TTCAAACCAGCTGTTTATCATCTTGTTTCTCACTTCCTTCAACTGCTCGTTTTTGCTGTTCGTCTATGAT
TCCGCATCTTTTGCTGTTGTAATGTGTGTATTACACCGCTTCCGATGAGCAGATAGGAGGGCCCTAACTT
TGAGCCAATTCATCCCGGTTTCTGTCAAATATATCAAAAAGTGGTCAACTGACAAATTGTTTTTGATATT
ATAATAAACATTTTATCCGTTAACAATTTTCGAATACTTTTTACAAGGACTTGGATAAATTGGCTCAAAG
ACGAAGTGAGTTTGCTACCATATTTCATCTTTATTTTTTAATTCGATTTTCTGATGGCAATGACTAACCG
ATTTTCGGGATAATTGAGATGAGGGGAGGTATTTTGGGAATTGACAGGGAGGTATTTCTGCAGATTTTGT
TATCAGAGTGTACTGTAGCTCTAAAACCAATACTTGACATAATACTTGAATCTATACAGTTGATAAGTTT
TTTTGCAGTTTCAAGTTGAATAAAGTTATAGTGGCCGACATCTTAGAGGTCTAAAAATGAGATTTTGGTC
AAATTTGAGCTAGTCCAATTATACAACTAATCGCAGTTCTTGCGCCCGACACTTTACGGGATTTCAATTG
TATATGTTTTGTTTCAAGGTTTCATCTGTTCAGACAATGCGAAGCATTTTGTTGGCAGGTTTACAAAGTT
TTAGCGGCCGACACCTCGCGGGTTTCTAAGATAAGATTTTTGCGAAGTCTTCAGCCATCTGTAAGCTACA
CTAGCGGTCGACATCTCGCGGGTTAAATCTAGCTTTTGAAAAACTATCCAAACACTAGAAATATTTAAAT
TTTAATTTTAATTTTTGAAAAAAAATTCCATTTTAAATTCCGGTTTTCAAAAAAAAACAATAGATCAAAA
AATTTTAACGTATTTTTTTGCAATTTTTTCAAAATGCATAACTTTCAGAATATTTCTCACCTCTTCGCAT
GGTGAAAACCGTCAAGAGTTTTTTTTTCAAAATAAATGGAAAAATCGAAAATTTTAGTTTATCAATTTTT
CGTATATTCGAGAAAAATCTTAAAATTCTGGTCATTTTTCTTCTTCTTAGAAAAATATTGTATGTTTTCT
TTCTCATTACCATAAACAAAATTTGATAAAATATTGAATTTTGCTGCTATTTTTCTTAAAATATTTTTGT
CGATTTTCGGTTTTCATAAATGTCTAAAATTCGTTGCGTAACTTTATTGAATTATCAGCAAAACAAACAA
ATAAAAAACGAAAAATATCCATTTTAAAAAATTAGATAAATGAATCAACACGTCCCTGAATGTAGGGACG
AATGTGCGGAAGAGACTCAAAAGTCTGGCAAAAAGTTCGGAGCCTCTCGAAATGAGCCAGATAGAAGCTA
TCGTAGCACTGCTGACACCGAGTTAGAAACTCGACGACAGCGATGTCAGCCCATGAATATCGATCTCCAA
TCATGAACTTTTGCTCGCCGAGCAACTCTTCATATTCTCTGAGCAATGGGAAGAGTGACTCCTCTTTGAA
TACATTCCAGCATTCTTTCTGAAAAGGAAGTATTGAATTTTATGAGGCTATCTACCTGCCTGACTACCGC
CTATTTCCATGCGCAGTAGGCACATGTGTAGACATAGGCAGGCATTATCGCGCCTCCCTTCAAACTACCT
ACTAGGTACTAGGTAGTTCGAAAGGAGACGCGATAATGCCTGCCTATACCTACACACGTTCCTACTGCAC
ATGGAAATAGGCGGCAGGCAGGCAGGTGGATAGCTTCAAGGTAGTGCCTACCCTCGCGTCATAGTTCTTC
GTCAGTGTTGCTCTCAAAATTGGGTTCATCGCTGTGTTGAGCTCCTCGAGTTTTTGAATCACTTTATCAA
CTTCTTCCTGATCCCCACTTGGATCGACTGATCAACTGGCCGTCGTTTTACAACGTCGTGACTGGGAAAA
CCCTGGCGTTACCCAACTTAATCGCCTTGCAGCACATCCCCCTTTCGCCAGCTGGCGTAATAGCGAAGAG
GCCCGCACCGATCGCCCTTCCCAACAGTTGCGCAGCCTGAATGGCGAATGGCGCTTCGCTTGGTAATAAA
GCCCGCTTCGGCGGGCTTTTTTTTGTTAACTACGTCAGGTGGCACTTTTCGGGGAAATGTGCGCGGAACC
CCTATTTGTTTATTTTTCTAAATACATTCAAATATGTATCCGCTCATGAGACAATAACCCTGATAAATGC
TTCAATAATATTGAAAAAGGAAGAGTATGAGTATTCAACATTTCCGTGTCGCCCTTATTCCCTTTTTTGC
GGCATTTTGCCTTCCTGTTTTTGCTCACCCAGAAACGCTGGTGAAAGTAAAAGATGCTGAAGATCAGTTG
GGTGCACGAGTGGGTTACATCGAACTGGATCTCAACAGCGGTAAGATCCTTGAGAGTTTTCGCCCCGAAG
AACGTTCTCCAATGATGAGCACTTTTAAAGTTCTGCTATGTGGCGCGGTATTATCCCGTGTTGACGCCGG
GCAAGAGCAACTCGGTCGCCGCATACACTATTCTCAGAATGACTTGGTTGAGTACTCACCAGTCACAGAA
AAGCATCTTACGGATGGCATGACAGTAAGAGAATTATGCAGTGCTGCCATAACCATGAGTGATAACACTG
CGGCCAACTTACTTCTGACAACGATCGGAGGACCGAAGGAGCTAACCGCTTTTTTGCACAACATGGGGGA
TCATGTAACTCGCCTTGATCGTTGGGAACCGGAGCTGAATGAAGCCATACCAAACGACGAGCGTGACACC
ACGATGCCTGTAGCAATGGCAACAACGTTGCGCAAACTATTAACTGGCGAACTACTTACTCTAGCTTCCC
GGCAACAATTAATAGACTGGATGGAGGCGGATAAAGTTGCAGGACCACTTCTGCGCTCGGCCCTTCCGGC
TGGCTGGTTTATTGCTGATAAATCTGGAGCCGGTGAGCGTGGGTCTCGCGGTATCATTGCAGCACTGGGG
CCAGATGGTAAGCCCTCCCGTATCGTAGTTATCTACACGACGGGGAGTCAGGCAACTATGGATGAACGAA
ATAGACAGATCGCTGAGATAGGTGCCTCACTGATTAAGCATTGGTAACTGTCAGACCAAGTTTACTCATA
TATACTTTAGATTGATT
[38 nt withheld, positions 10378-10415]
A
[37 nt withheld, positions 10417-10453]
ATTTTGTTAAAATTCGCGTTAAATTTTTGTTAAATCAGCTCATTTTTTAACCAATAGGCCGAAATCGGCA
AAATCCCTTATAAATCAAAAGAATAGCCCGAGATAGGGT
[37 nt withheld, positions 10563-10599]
AAAGAACGTGGACTCCAACGTCAAAGG
[137 nt withheld, positions 10627-10763]
G
[125 nt withheld, positions 10765-10889]
AAAGGATCTAGGTGAAGATCCTTTTTGATAATCTCATGACCAAAATCCCTTAACGTGAGTTTTCGTTCCA
CTGAGCGTCAGACCCCGTAGAAAAGATCAAAGGATCTTCTTGAGATCCTTTTTTTCTGCGCGTAATCTGC
TGCTTGCAAACAAAAAAACCACCGCTACCAGCGGTGGTTTGTTTGCCGGATCAAGAGCTACCAACTCTTT
TTCCGAAGGTAACTGGCTTCAGCAGAGCGCAGATACCAAATACTGTTCTTCTAGTGTAGCCGTAGTTAGG
CCACCACTTCAAGAACTCTGTAGCACCGCCTACATACCTCGCTCTGCTAATCCTGTTACCAGTGGCTGCT
GCCAGTGGCGATAAGTCGTGTCTTACCGGGTTGGACTCAAGACGATAGTTACCGGATAAGGCGCAGCGGT
CGGGCTGAACGGGGGGTTCGTGCACACAGCCCAGCTTGGAGCGAACGACCTACACCGAACTGAGATACCT
ACAGCGTGAGCTATGAGAAAGCGCCACGCTTCCCGAAGGGAGAAAGGCGGACAGGTATCCGGTAAGCGGC
AGGGTCGGAACAGGAGAGCGCACGAGGGAGCTTCCAGGGGGAAACGCCTGGTATCTTTATAGTCCTGTCG
GGTTTCGCCACCTCTGACTTGAGCGTCGATTTTTGTGATGCTCGTCAGGGGGGCGGAGCCTATGGAAAAA
CGCCAGCAACGCGGCCTTTTTACGGTTCCTGGCCTTTTGCTGGCCTTTTGCTCACATGTAATGTGAGTTA
GCTCACTCATTAGGCACCCCAGGCTTTACACTTTATGCTTCCGGCTCGTATGTTGTGTGGAATTGTGAGC
GGATAACAATTTCACACAGGAAACAGCTATGACCATGGGTCACCAGGTATCGCGCTTTAATTAGGGTGCA
AGTTTTTTATAATTTTTAATCCCATTAAAATTCAAAGCAGAAAGGTTCTGATGCTCTACGCAAAATATCA
AAATCACAATTTATGACAATATTGTTACAAAAATCCAAAAAAAAAATTGCAGTTCGAAATGGTGATTGAA
GAAAACGGATTACGTGAAGCTACTCGACGAATCATATCCTATTTGGAAAAATATATTCATGCACTGCACT
ATCATCATAAGGATGATGAGATTTAATAATTTTTGTAATTTATCTTACAATTAGCATTTTATTTAATTTT
AAAAAAATTTGAATGGGAACATAAAGTCAAATTCCTGAGCTGCATGGCTAAGGGTGCCCTCGAAAATTTT
CCGATTGTTCGATTTATTTCAGAGAAATTCGGAAAATGCGAAATCGAAAAAAAGTGTAGAAAATCAAAAA
ATGCAAAAATTTATACCAAACCGTAAAAAATTACCAAAATTTAAAGATATTTTACGGAAACTTACGCTTG
AGTTATTCAAACACATAACTGATATTATAACATTAATACTATATTAATACTAGATTAATATGTACTATAG
CAATTTTCAAAATATTTTCAATTAGCAAAATGTTGCCGATCATTTTTCTACATTTACAATTAAAATTAAA
ATTTGATAACCCTGATCCGGAAAAAGTTACGGCAGCTGACATTTGTCTGATTTTTGACTAGAATCGCTAA
GTGGCCCACAATTTTTAAACTAGGTGTTTTCACGAAACAAAGTTTTCTATTTTTTTGCAATTTTTTATCC
TGTCACAAAAGGACCATAAAAATTTTATACAAAAGATTAAACATGAAACTCAAATTTCAAAAATTAGAGT
GTTTCGTAAAAAGTAACGTACATATGGTGCCAAAATGGCCAAATATCATAGTAAAATTTTTCAAAACATT
TTTGAAAAAAGTGGCAATTACTGAGTTTTTGCCACTTTTTTTTAGTAAACTATAGCTCTCTCGCATACTC
GAATTCCTACAAAAATTTATATTTGAAATATAAGTACCATAAAATCCGGAGAAAAACTTCCAAAAAAATG
GCAAAAACTAACATTCTTCCAATTTTCAAAAAATCATATAAAATTTGGAATTTTTTAAAGAATTTTTATA
CTATGATATTTGGACCTTTAAGCTGCGTTTTTGTAGTTGACAATTTAAAAAAAAACTCCAAATTGCTTTG
AAAACTACCAAAATGAGTACCCTGATAACCATATTGAAAAACCATCAAATGGGTAATGTCTAGAAAAATG
AACGAAAAATTAGAGAAAATAGGAAATGAGATATGTTCTTCTTCCTATTCTTTATCTTCTAAGCTTCTCA
CACCTTTTCTCTCGTCTCTCCACGATTTACACACTATTTGCAATGAATCTCACTCTGATGAGCGTATCTA
TCAAGTCCTTGTCTCTTCTTTTGACAAAACTTCAAAGAAATCGCCGACTTGCGAGGAGGGGGGAGCGAAA
AATAATTGATTACTGAAATACAAACACTGATCTTACTTGCACTTATAATACGACTCACTAGTGGGCAGAT
CTTCGAATGCATCGCGCGCACCGTACGTCTCGAGTGTAAAACGACGGCCAGTGAATTATCAACTATGTAT
AATAAAGTTGAACGAGAAACGTAAAATGATATAAATATCAATATATTAAATTAGATTTTGCATAAAAAAC
AGACTACATAATACTGTAAAACACAACATATCCAGTCACTATGGCGGCCGCATTAGGCACCCCCAGGCTT
TACACTTTATGCTTCCGGCTCGTATAATGTGTGGATTTTGAGTTAGGATCCGTCGAGATTTTCAGGAGCT
AAGGAAGCTAAA
Features (pLannotate 1.2.2; 21 found; start..end, strand, type, name):
      1..660     +  CDS            CmR: chloramphenicol acetyltransferase; cat; confers resistance to chloramphenicol
    839..997     +  CDS            ccdA (fragment): CCDA_ECO57 - Also known as H, letA. Experimental evidence at protein level: Swiss-Prot protein existence level 1. Antitoxin component of a type II toxin-antitoxin (TA) system which inhibits the post-segregational killing (PSK) of plasmid-free cells, also referred to as a plasmid addiction system. Binds to and blocks the activity of CcdB; will also remove bound CcdB protein from the CcdB-GyrA complex by forming a CcdA-CcdB complex, a process termed rejuvenation. Functions as a transcriptional corepressor for the ccdAB operon, repression also requires CcdB (By similarity). From Escherichia coli
   1002..1307    +  CDS            ccdB: CcdB, a bacterial toxin that poisons DNA gyrase; ccdB; Plasmids containing the ccdB gene cannot be propagated in standard E. coli strains.
   1348..1467    -  protein_bind   attR1: mutant version of attR; recombination site for the Gateway® LR reaction LR Clonase™
   1451..1471    -  protein_bind   attB4: mutant version of attB; core recombination site for the Gateway® BP reaction BP Clonase™
   2769..2999    -  CDS            STXBP2 (fragment): STXB2_HUMAN - Also known as UNC18B. Experimental evidence at protein level: Swiss-Prot protein existence level 1. Involved in intracellular vesicle trafficking and vesicle fusion with membranes. Contributes to the granule exocytosis machinery through interaction with soluble N-ethylmaleimide-sensitive factor attachment protein receptor (SNARE) proteins that regulate membrane fusion. Regulates cytotoxic granule exocytosis in natural killer (NK) cells. From Homo sapiens (Human).
   3097..3273    -  CDS            unc-18 (fragment): UNC18_CAEEL - Also known as lan-2. Experimental evidence at transcript level: Swiss-Prot protein existence level 2. May participate in the axonal transport system and influences the acetylcholine flow in motor neurons (PubMed:1347782, PubMed:8398155). Probably by regulating neuronal transmission downstream of lin-3 and receptor lin-23 and phospholipase plc-3 and upstream of innexin unc-7 and egl-4/PKG in ALA neurons, involved in the decrease in pharyngeal pumping during the quiescent state that precedes each larval molt (PubMed:17891142). From Caenorhabditis elegans.
   3356..5572    -  CDS            unc-18: UNC18_CAEEL - Also known as lan-2. Experimental evidence at transcript level: Swiss-Prot protein existence level 2. May participate in the axonal transport system and influences the acetylcholine flow in motor neurons (PubMed:1347782, PubMed:8398155). Probably by regulating neuronal transmission downstream of lin-3 and receptor lin-23 and phospholipase plc-3 and upstream of innexin unc-7 and egl-4/PKG in ALA neurons, involved in the decrease in pharyngeal pumping during the quiescent state that precedes each larval molt (PubMed:17891142). From Caenorhabditis elegans.
   6878..6949    -  ncRNA          tRNA: Accession: RF00005 - tRNA
   9135..9288    +  CDS            lacZα (fragment): LacZα fragment of β-galactosidase; lacZ fragment
   9372..9476    +  promoter       AmpR promoter: bla
   9477..10337   +  CDS            AmpR: β-lactamase; bla; confers resistance to ampicillin, carbenicillin, and related antibiotics
  10379..10888   -  rep_origin     M13 ori (sequence partly withheld): M13 bacteriophage origin of replication; arrow indicates direction of (+) strand synthesis
  10999..11587   +  rep_origin     ori: high-copy-number ColE1/pMB1/pBR322/pUC origin of replication
  11648..11669   +  protein_bind   CAP binding site: CAP binding activates transcription in the presence of cAMP. E. coli catabolite activator protein
  11684..11714   +  promoter       lac promoter: promoter for the E. coli lac operon
  11718..11740   +  protein_bind   lac operator (fragment): The lac repressor binds to the lac operator to inhibit transcription in E. coli. This inhibition can be relieved by adding lactose or isopropyl-β-D-thiogalactopyranoside (IPTG). lac repressor encoded by lacI
  13374..13395   -  CDS            lacZα (fragment): LacZα fragment of β-galactosidase; lacZ fragment
  13399..13522   +  protein_bind   attR3: mutant version of attR; recombination site for the Gateway® LR reaction LR Clonase™
  13548..13578   +  promoter       lac UV5 promoter: E. coli lac promoter with an "up" mutation
  13602..13631   +  promoter       cat promoter (fragment): promoter of the E. coli cat gene encoding chloramphenicol acetyltransferase
