[The description below was written by a language model from this plasmid's Addgene catalogue record and pLannotate feature annotations shown in this document.]
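Description:
pCFJ448 is a 13.6 kb MultiSite Gateway destination vector built on the pDESTR4-R3 backbone for Mos1-mediated transgene insertion in C. elegans. As its name indicates, it targets the ttTi4348 Mos1 transposon site on chromosome I and uses unc-18 as the selection marker. It is propagated in E. coli from a high-copy ColE1/pUC-type origin, also carries an M13 phage origin, and confers ampicillin resistance through bla. The Gateway cassette adds chloramphenicol resistance (CmR, with its cat promoter and a lac UV5 promoter upstream) and the ccdB gyrase toxin, preceded by a ccdA fragment. For this reason the empty vector must be maintained in a ccdB-tolerant strain under dual chloramphenicol and ampicillin selection.

The CmR/ccdB cassette is bounded by an attR3 site and a second attR site. The automated annotation labels this second site attR1, overlapping an attB4-type core, whereas the backbone name implies attR4. An LR reaction with compatible entry clones, typically promoter, gene and 3' UTR modules, replaces the counter-selectable cassette with the user's transgene. Next to the cassette lies a C. elegans unc-18 genomic segment, annotated as a main coding block plus smaller fragments, one of which is matched only by homology to human STXBP2. This segment presumably rescues the unc-18 mutant phenotype so that transgenic animals can be identified. The large unannotated stretches, one containing a tRNA, most likely correspond to the genomic homology arms flanking ttTi4348 that direct repair of the Mos1 excision break, although the feature table does not label them. The depositor notes that the plasmid contains two M13F primer sites, so custom primers are needed to sequence final Gateway products.
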