Addgene plasmid #34865: pCFJ448 - pDESTR4-R3(ttTi4348, I, unc-18)
Depositing lab: Erik Jorgensen. Depositing organization: University of Utah. Publication: Improved Mos1-mediated transgenesis in C. elegans. Frokjaer-Jensen C, Davis MW, Ailion M, Jorgensen EM. Nat Methods. 2012 Jan 30;9(2):117-8. doi: 10.1038/nmeth.1865. PubMed 22290181.
Backbone
  Vector backbone: pDESTR4-R3
  Vector type: Worm targeting
Growth in bacteria
  Bacterial resistance: Chloramphenicol and Ampicillin, 25 & 100 μg/mL
  Growth temperature: 37°C
  Growth strain: ccdB Survival
  Copy number: High Copy
Gene/Insert
  Gene/Insert name: ttTi4348 targeting
  Species: C. elegans (nematode)
  Cloning method: Ligation Independent Cloning
  Sequencing primers: 5′ None
Terms and licenses: Academic/Nonprofit Terms; Industry Terms: Not Available to Industry
Depositor comments: Please note there are TWO M13F primer sites. Use custom sequencing primers to sequence final gateway products.
How to cite: pCFJ448 - pDESTR4-R3(ttTi4348, I, unc-18) was a gift from Erik Jorgensen (Addgene plasmid # 34865 ; http://n2t.net/addgene:34865 ; RRID:Addgene_34865)
