>Addgene plasmid #34865 | pCFJ448 - pDESTR4-R3(ttTi4348, I, unc-18) | addgene partial sequence | sequence record 47619 | ccdB-Fwd 5'-GCATGATGACCACCGATATG-3'
AGTGGCTGATCTCAGCCACCGCGAAAATGACATCAAAAACGCCATTAACCTGATGTTCTGGGGAATATAA
ATGTCAGGCTCCCTTATACACAGCCAGTCTGCAGGTCGACCATAGTGACTGGATATGTTGTGTTTTACAG
TATTATGTAGTCTGTTTTTTATGCAAAATCTAATTTAATATATTGATATTTATATCATTTTACGTTTCTC
GTTCAACTTTTCTATACAAAGTTGATAGCTTGGCGTAATCATGGTCATAGCTGTTCCTGCCTAGGTGAGC
TCTGGTACCCTCTAGTCAAGGGGGGCGACCCTAAGCTTTAATTGCCAACTGTGTCATCAAGAAAAACGTA
TTGTCAGAGCTTTTTTTTTTAATTGTGAAATTTTTGAATTTCTTTTTTGATTGTTAGAAATAGTTTTAAA
AGTCTTGTATTGTGGTGCTACATTATAGATGCACAAACAGTAAATATTGATCTAAATTTCTCAAAAAGTC
AAAAAAATATGGTTTTTTATTTGGCGTAAAAAATAAACTTCGACGGATAATTCTTAAAAATCAATATTTT
CTGTAGTATTTTATTAAGGTGGTCATGTAAGACAAAGAGTAAGCCTTTGAAAACTTTTAATTTTTATTTT
TATCGCCATGAAGGA
