>Addgene plasmid #34865 | pCFJ448 - pDESTR4-R3(ttTi4348, I, unc-18) | addgene partial sequence | sequence record 49243 | pBR322ori-F 5'-GGGAAACGCCTGGTATCTTT-3'
GACTTGAGCGTCGATTTTTGTGATGCTCGTCAGGGGGGCGGAGCCTATGGAAAAACGCCAGCAACGCGGC
CTTTTTACGGTTCCTGGCCTTTTGCTGGCCTTTTGCTCACATGTAATGTGAGTTAGCTCACTCATTAGGC
ACCCCAGGCTTTACACTTTATGCTTCCGGCTCGTATGTTGTGTGGAATTGTGAGCGGATAACAATTTCAC
ACAGGAAACAGCTATGACCATGGGTCACCAGGTATCGCGCTTTAATTAGGGTGCAAGTTTTTTATAATTT
TTAATCCCATTAAAATTCAAAGCAGAAAGGTTCTGATGCTCTACGCAAAATATCAAAATCACAATTTATG
ACAATATTGTTACAAAAATCCAAAAAAAAAATTGCAGTTCGAAATGGTGATTGAAGAAAACGGATTACGT
GAAGCTACTCGACGAATCATATCCTATTTGGAAAAATATATTCATGCACTGCACTATCATCATAAGGATG
ATGAGATTTAATAATTTTTGTAATTTATCTTACAATTAGCATTTTATTTAATTTTAAAAAAATTTGAATG
GGAACATAAAGTCAAATTCCTGAGCTGCATGGCTAAGGGTGCCCTCGAAAATTT
